Addgene plasmid #207169: pLV-TET2Puro-gal4DBD-miniVPR-HA
Purpose: Dox Inducible Expression Plasmid for gal4DBD-miniVPR-HA
Depositing lab: David Bersten. Depositing organization: Adelaide University. Publication: dFLASH; dual FLuorescent transcription factor Activity Sensor for Histone integrated live-cell reporting and high-content screening. Allen TP, Roennfeldt AE, Reckdharajkumar M, Liu M, Quinn RJ, Russell DL, Peet DJ, Whitelaw ML, Bersten DC. bioRxiv 2023.11.21.568191 10.1101/2023.11.21.568191.
Backbone
  Vector backbone: pLV-TET2Puro (Gateway)
  Backbone manufacturer: inhouse
  Vector type: Mammalian Expression, Lentiviral, Synthetic Biology
  Selectable markers: Puromycin
Growth in bacteria
  Bacterial resistance: Ampicillin, 100 μg/mL
  Growth temperature: 37°C
  Growth strain: NEB Stable
  Copy number: High Copy
Gene/Insert
  Gene/Insert name: Gal4DBD-miniVPR
  Species: Synthetic
  Promoter: TRE3G
  Tag / fusion protein: HA (C terminal on insert)
  Cloning method: Gateway Cloning
  Sequencing primers: 5′ NA
Terms and licenses: Academic/Nonprofit Terms; Industry Terms: Not Available to Industry
Depositor comments: The Bersten Lab uses DH5alpha cells for transformation. Plasmid can be grown in NEB Stable but this is not required as this Lenti backbone is observed to be very stable.
How to cite: pLV-TET2Puro-gal4DBD-miniVPR-HA was a gift from David Bersten (Addgene plasmid # 207169 ; http://n2t.net/addgene:207169 ; RRID:Addgene_207169)
