[The description below was written by a language model from this plasmid's Addgene catalogue record and pLannotate feature annotations shown in this document.]
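Description:
pLV-TET2Puro-gal4DBD-miniVPR-HA is an 11.3 kb all-in-one, doxycycline-inducible lentiviral expression plasmid built on an in-house Gateway-compatible backbone (pLV-TET2Puro). It is propagated in E. coli through a high-copy ColE1/pUC-type origin with ampicillin selection. The viral portion has a third-generation, self-inactivating layout. An RSV promoter drives a truncated HIV-1 5' LTR, followed by the Ψ packaging signal with a gag fragment, the Rev response element and the cPPT/CTS. The transfer cassette ends in a ΔU3 3' LTR and an SV40 polyadenylation signal. Short annotated fragments such as mini-oriP, TcR and lac elements appear to be backbone remnants rather than functional parts.

Two expression units sit between the LTRs. The first is a TRE3G promoter driving the Gateway-recombined insert, which is flanked by attB1 and attB2. The insert is a synthetic transcription factor made of the yeast GAL4 DNA-binding domain fused to miniVPR, with a C-terminal HA tag. The annotation detects RELA/p65 and Epstein-Barr virus Rta activation domain segments within miniVPR. An unannotated stretch lies between the GAL4 domain and the p65 segment, and the record does not describe it. The second unit uses an EF-1α promoter with intron to constitutively express a reverse tetracycline transactivator (annotated as rtTA3-like with VP16-derived minimal activation repeats). A puromycin N-acetyltransferase gene follows for selecting transduced mammalian cells, though the record does not state how the two coding sequences are linked. A hepatitis B virus post-transcriptional regulatory element downstream is expected to enhance transcript expression.

Adding doxycycline lets the transactivator switch on TRE3G, producing a strong GAL4-site-directed activator. The associated publication concerns the dFLASH fluorescent transcription factor activity sensors, so this construct plausibly serves as an inducible synthetic activator for GAL4-responsive reporters, though the record does not say so.
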