Features (pLannotate 1.2.2; 39 found; start..end, strand, type, name):
      4..110     +  rep_origin     mini-oriP (fragment): internally truncated variant of the Epstein-Barr virus oriP replication origin (Tanaka et al., 1999)
    120..158     -  CDS            TcR (fragment): tetracycline efflux protein; tet; confers resistance to tetracycline
    159..180     +  protein_bind   CAP binding site: CAP binding activates transcription in the presence of cAMP. E. coli catabolite activator protein
    195..225     +  promoter       lac promoter: promoter for the E. coli lac operon
    229..251     +  protein_bind   lac operator (fragment): The lac repressor binds to the lac operator to inhibit transcription in E. coli. This inhibition can be relieved by adding lactose or isopropyl-β-D-thiogalactopyranoside (IPTG). lac repressor encoded by lacI
    294..312     +  promoter       T3 promoter: promoter for bacteriophage T3 RNA polymerase
    340..566     +  promoter       RSV promoter: Rous sarcoma virus enhancer/promoter
    567..747     +  LTR            5' LTR (truncated): truncated 5' long terminal repeat (LTR) from HIV-1
    794..919     +  misc_feature   HIV-1 Ψ: packaging signal of human immunodeficiency virus type 1
    903..1266    +  CDS            HIV-1 gag (fragment): gag protein from human immunodeficiency virus 1; gag
   1412..1645    +  misc_feature   RRE: The Rev response element (RRE) of HIV-1 allows for Rev-dependent mRNA export from the nucleus to the cytoplasm.
   2022..2122    +  CDS            Rev (fragment): human immunodeficiency virus 1 (HIV-1) Rev protein; rev; enhances nuclear export of unspliced and incompletely spliced viral mRNAs
   2136..2253    +  misc_feature   cPPT/CTS: central polypurine tract and central termination sequence of HIV-1
   2266..2644    +  promoter       TRE3G promoter: 3rd-generation Tet-responsive promoter that can be activated by binding of Tet-On® 3G
   2686..2710    +  protein_bind   attB1: mutant version of attB; recombination site for the Gateway® BP reaction BP Clonase™
   2784..3224    +  CDS            GAL4 DNA binding domain: DNA binding domain of the GAL4 transcriptional activator; Saccharomyces cerevisiae GAL4 (truncated)
   3696..4076    +  CDS            RELA (fragment): TF65_HUMAN - Also known as NFKB3. Experimental evidence at protein level: Swiss-Prot protein existence level 1. NF-kappa-B is a pleiotropic transcription factor present in almost all cell types and is the endpoint of a series of signal transduction events that are initiated by a vast array of stimuli related to many biological processes such as inflammation, immunity, differentiation, cell growth, tumorigenesis and apoptosis. NF-kappa-B is a homo- or heterodimeric complex formed by the Rel-like domain- containing proteins RELA/p65, RELB, NFKB1/p105, NFKB1/p50, REL and NFKB2/p52. The heterodime
   4104..4301    +  CDS            Rta AD (fragment): transcriptional activation domain from the human herpesvirus 4 (Epstein-Barr virus) replication and transcription activator Rta/BRLF1 (Hardwick et al., 1992; Chavez et al., 2015)
   4302..4329    +  CDS            3xHA (fragment): three tandem HA epitope tags
   4355..4379    -  protein_bind   attB2: mutant version of attB; recombination site for the Gateway® BP reaction BP Clonase™
   4440..4506    +  CDS            small t antigen (fragment): SV40 (simian virus 40) small t antigen
   4532..4743    +  promoter       EF-1α core promoter: core promoter for human elongation factor EF-1α
   4744..4853    +  intron         EF-1α intron A (fragment): intron upstream of the start codon of human EF-1α
   5487..5690    +  intron         EF-1α intron A: truncated intron upstream of the start codon of human EF-1α
   5772..5796    +  protein_bind   attB1: mutant version of attB; recombination site for the Gateway® BP reaction BP Clonase™
   5842..6539    +  CDS            rtTA3 (fragment): reverse tetracycline transactivator 3 activates expression from Tet-responsive promoters in the presence of doxycycline
   6469..6579    +  CDS            VP48: 3 tandem repeats of the minimal activation domain of herpes simplex virus VP16 (Cheng et al., 2013)
   6634..7230    +  CDS            PuroR: puromycin N-acetyltransferase; pac from Streptomyces alboniger; confers resistance to puromycin
   7237..7392    +  CDS            HBsAg (S) (fragment): major/small (S) envelope protein of hepatitis B virus hepatitis B surface antigen
   7707..7965    +  ncRNA          HBV PRE 1151-1410: Accession: RF02816 - Hepatitis B virus post-transcriptional regulatory element 1151-1410
   7931..8371    +  CDS            X: X_HBVD3 - Experimental evidence at protein level: Swiss-Prot protein existence level 1. Multifunctional protein that plays a role in silencing host antiviral defenses and promoting viral transcription. Does not seem to be essential for HBV infection. May be directly involved in development of cirrhosis and liver cancer (hepatocellular carcinoma). Most of cytosolic activities involve modulation of cytosolic calcium. The effect on apoptosis is controversial depending on the cell types in which the studies have been conducted. May induce apoptosis by localizing in mitochondria and causing loss of
   8393..8461    +  CDS            nef (fragment): NEF_HV1Z2 - Experimental evidence at protein level: Swiss-Prot protein existence level 1. Extracellular Nef protein targets CD4(+) T-lymphocytes for apoptosis by interacting with CXCR4 surface receptors. From Human immunodeficiency virus type 1 group M subtype D (isolate Z2/CDC-Z34) (HIV-1).
   8463..8696    +  LTR            3' LTR (ΔU3): self-inactivating 3' long terminal repeat (LTR) from HIV-1
   8768..8889    +  polyA_signal   SV40 poly(A) signal: SV40 polyadenylation signal
   8909..9013    +  promoter       SV40 promoter (fragment): SV40 early promoter
   9361..9465    +  promoter       AmpR promoter: bla
   9466..10326   +  CDS            AmpR: β-lactamase; bla; confers resistance to ampicillin, carbenicillin, and related antibiotics
  10497..11085   +  rep_origin     ori: high-copy-number ColE1/pMB1/pBR322/pUC origin of replication
  11131..3       -  CDS            TcR (fragment) (across the origin): tetracycline efflux protein; tet; confers resistance to tetracycline
>Addgene plasmid #207169 | pLV-TET2Puro-gal4DBD-miniVPR-HA | addgene full sequence | sequence record 412945 | Addgene NGS Result
CGATAACCCTAATTCGATAGCATATGCTTCCCGTTGGGTAACATATGCTATTGAATTAGGGTTAGTCTGG
ATAGTATATACTACTACCCGGGAAGCATATGCTACCCGTTTAGGGTTCACCGGTGATGCCGGCCACGATG
CGTCCGGCGTAGAGGATCTAATGTGAGTTAGCTCACTCATTAGGCACCCCAGGCTTTACACTTTATGCTT
CCGGCTCGTATGTTGTGTGGAATTGTGAGCGGATAACAATTTCACACAGGAAACAGCTATGACCATGATT
ACGCCAAGCGCGCAATTAACCCTCACTAAAGGGAACAAAAGCTGGAGCTGCAAGCTTAATGTAGTCTTAT
GCAATACTCTTGTAGTCTTGCAACATGGTAACGATGAGTTAGCAACATGCCTTACAAGGAGAGAAAAAGC
ACCGTGCATGCCGATTGGTGGAAGTAAGGTGGTACGATCGTGCCTTATTAGGAAGGCAACAGACGGGTCT
GACATGGATTGGACGAACCACTGAATTGCCGCATTGCAGAGATATTGTATTTAAGTGCCTAGCTCGATAC
ATAAACGGGTCTCTCTGGTTAGACCAGATCTGAGCCTGGGAGCTCTCTGGCTAACTAGGGAACCCACTGC
TTAAGCCTCAATAAAGCTTGCCTTGAGTGCTTCAAGTAGTGTGTGCCCGTCTGTTGTGTGACTCTGGTAA
CTAGAGATCCCTCAGACCCTTTTAGTCAGTGTGGAAAATCTCTAGCAGTGGCGCCCGAACAGGGACTTGA
AAGCGAAAGGGAAACCAGAGGAGCTCTCTCGACGCAGGACTCGGCTTGCTGAAGCGCGCACGGCAAGAGG
CGAGGGGCGGCGACTGGTGAGTACGCCAAAAATTTTGACTAGCGGAGGCTAGAAGGAGAGAGATGGGTGC
GAGAGCGTCAGTATTAAGCGGGGGAGAATTAGATCGCGATGGGAAAAAATTCGGTTAAGGCCAGGGGGAA
AGAAAAAATATAAATTAAAACATATAGTATGGGCAAGCAGGGAGCTAGAACGATTCGCAGTTAATCCTGG
CCTGTTAGAAACATCAGAAGGCTGTAGACAAATACTGGGACAGCTACAACCATCCCTTCAGACAGGATCA
GAAGAACTTAGATCATTATATAATACAGTAGCAACCCTCTATTGTGTGCATCAAAGGATAGAGATAAAAG
ACACCAAGGAAGCTTTAGACAAGATAGAGGAAGAGCAAAACAAAAGTAAGACCACCGCACAGCAAGCGGC
CGCTGATCTTCAGACCTGGAGGAGGAGATATGAGGGACAATTGGAGAAGTGAATTATATAAATATAAAGT
AGTAAAAATTGAACCATTAGGAGTAGCACCCACCAAGGCAAAGAGAAGAGTGGTGCAGAGAGAAAAAAGA
GCAGTGGGAATAGGAGCTTTGTTCCTTGGGTTCTTGGGAGCAGCAGGAAGCACTATGGGCGCAGCGTCAA
TGACGCTGACGGTACAGGCCAGACAATTATTGTCTGGTATAGTGCAGCAGCAGAACAATTTGCTGAGGGC
TATTGAGGCGCAACAGCATCTGTTGCAACTCACAGTCTGGGGCATCAAGCAGCTCCAGGCAAGAATCCTG
GCTGTGGAAAGATACCTAAAGGATCAACAGCTCCTGGGGATTTGGGGTTGCTCTGGAAAACTCATTTGCA
CCACTGCTGTGCCTTGGAATGCTAGTTGGAGTAATAAATCTCTGGAACAGATTTGGAATCACACGACCTG
GATGGAGTGGGACAGAGAAATTAACAATTACACAAGCTTAATACACTCCTTAATTGAAGAATCGCAAAAC
CAGCAAGAAAAGAATGAACAAGAATTATTGGAATTAGATAAATGGGCAAGTTTGTGGAATTGGTTTAACA
TAACAAATTGGCTGTGGTATATAAAATTATTCATAATGATAGTAGGAGGCTTGGTAGGTTTAAGAATAGT
TTTTGCTGTACTTTCTATAGTGAATAGAGTTAGGCAGGGATATTCACCATTATCGTTTCAGACCCACCTC
CCAACCCCGAGGGGACCCGACAGGCCCGAAGGAATAGAAGAAGAAGGTGGAGAGAGAGACAGAGACAGAT
CCATTCGATTAGTGAACGGATCTCGACGGTATCGGTTTTAAAAGAAAAGGGGGGATTGGGGGGTACAGTG
CAGGGGAAAGAATAGTAGACATAATAGCAACAGACATACAAACTAAAGAATTACAAAAACAAATTACAAA
AATTCAAAATTTTATCGATACCGTCGAGTTTACTCCCTATCAGTGATAGAGAACGTATGAAGAGTTTACT
CCCTATCAGTGATAGAGAACGTATGCAGACTTTACTCCCTATCAGTGATAGAGAACGTATAAGGAGTTTA
CTCCCTATCAGTGATAGAGAACGTATGACCAGTTTACTCCCTATCAGTGATAGAGAACGTATCTACAGTT
TACTCCCTATCAGTGATAGAGAACGTATATCCAGTTTACTCCCTATCAGTGATAGAGAACGTATAAGCTT
TAGGCGTGTACGGTGGGCGCCTATAAAAGCAGAGCTCGTTTAGTGAACCGTCAGATCGCCTGGAGCAATT
CCACAACACTTTTGTCTTATACCAACTTTCCGTACCACTTCCTACCCTCGTAAAGTCGACACCGGGGCCC
AGATCTATCGATCGGCCGGATATCAACAAGTTTGTACAAAAAAGCAGGCTTTAAAGGAACCAATTCAGTC
GACTGGATCCGGTACCGAGCTCGGATCTAAGCTTGAAGCAAGCCTCCTGAAAGATGAAGCTACTGTCTTC
TATCGAACAAGCATGCGATATTTGCCGACTTAAAAAGCTCAAGTGCTCCAAAGAAAAACCGAAGTGCGCC
AAGTGTCTGAAGAACAACTGGGAGTGTCGCTACTCTCCCAAAACCAAAAGGTCTCCGCTGACTAGGGCAC
ATCTGACAGAAGTGGAATCAAGGCTAGAAAGACTGGAACAGCTATTTCTACTGATTTTTCCTCGAGAAGA
CCTTGACATGATTTTGAAAATGGATTCTTTACAGGATATAAAAGCATTGTTAACAGGATTATTTGTACAA
GATAATGTGAATAAAGATGCCGTCACAGATAGATTGGCTTCAGTGGAGACTGATATGCCTCTAACATTGA
GACAGCATAGAATAAGTGCGACATCATCATCGGAAGAGAGTAGTAACAAAGGTCAAAGACAGTTGACTGT
ATCGCCGGAATTCCCGGGGATCCGTCGAGAGGCCTCGTCGACTGGATCCGGTACCAGCAGGGCTGACCCC
AAGAAGAAGAGGAAGGTGAGTGGTGGAGGAAGTGGCGGGTCAGGGTCGGAGGCCAGCGGTTCCGGACGGG
CTGACGCATTGGACGATTTTGATCTGGATATGCTGGGAAGTGACGCCCTCGATGATTTTGACCTTGACAT
GCTTGGTTCGGATGCCCTTGATGACTTTGACCTCGACATGCTCGGCAGTGACGCCCTTGATGATTTCGAC
CTGGACATGCTGATTAACTCTAGAAGTTCCGGATCTCCGAAAAAGAAACGCAAAGTTGGTTCGGGAGGTG
GTTCGGGTGGCTCTGGATCAGTGCTGCCTCAGGCTCCTGCTCCTGCACCAGCTCCAGCCATGGTGTCTGC
ACTGGCTCAGGCACCAGCACCCGTGCCTGTGCTGGCTCCTGGACCTCCACAGGCTGTGGCTCCACCAGCC
CCTAAACCTACACAGGCCGGCGAGGGCACACTGTCTGAAGCTCTGCTGCAGCTGCAGTTCGACGACGAGG
ATCTGGGAGCCCTGCTGGGAAACAGCACCGATCCTGCCGTGTTCACCGACCTGGCCAGCGTGGACAACAG
CGAGTTCCAGCAGCTGCTGAACCAGGGCATCCCTGTGGCCCCTCACACCACCGAGCCCATGCTGATGGAA
TACCCCGAGGCCATCACCCGGCTCGTGACAGGCGCTCAGAGGCCTCCTGATCCAGCTCCTGCCCCTCTGG
GAGCACCAGGCCTGCCTAATGGACTGCTGTCTGGCGACGAGGACTTCAGCTCTATCGCCGATATGGATTT
CTCAGCCTTGCTGTCAGGCGGTGGTAGTGGTGGGAGCGGTAGTGACCTTTCCCATCCGCCCCCAAGGGGC
CATCTGGATGAGCTGACAACCACACTTGAGTCCATGACCGAGGATCTGAACCTGGACTCACCCCTGACCC
CGGAATTGAACGAGATTCTGGATACCTTCCTGAACGACGAGTGCCTCTTGCATGCCATGCATATCAGCAC
AGGACTGTCCATCTTCGACACATCTCTGTTTTACCCATACGATGTTCCAGATTACGCTTGAGCGGCCGCA
CTCGAGATATCTAGACCCAGCTTTCTTGTACAAAGTGGTTGATATCACGCGTACCGTCGACCTCGACTGA
TCGGGAGATCTCGACCGAGCTTTGCAAAGATGGATAAAGTTTTAAACAGAGAGGAATCTTTGCAGCTAAT
GGACCTTCTAGGTCTTGAAAGGAGTGGGAATTGGCTCCGGTGCCCGTCAGTGGGCAGAGCGCACATCGCC
CACAGTCCCCGAGAAGTTGGGGGGAGGGGTCGGCAATTGAACCGGTGCCTAGAGAAGGTGGCGCGGGGTA
AACTGGGAAAGTGATGTCGTGTACTGGCTCCGCCTTTTTCCCGAGGGTGGGGGAGAACCGTATATAAGTG
CAGTAGTCGCCGTGAACGTTCTTTTTCGCAACGGGTTTGCCGCCAGAACACAGGTAAGTGCCGTGTGTGG
TTCCCGCGGGCCTGGCCTCTTTACGGGTTATGGCCCTTGCGTGCCTTGAATTACTTCCACCTGGCTGCAG
TACGTGATTCTTGATCCCGAGCTTCGGGTTGGAAGTGGGTGGGAGAGTTCGAGGCCTTGCGCTTAAGGAG
CCCCTTCGCCTCGTGCTTGAGTTGAGGCCTGGCCTGGGCGCTGGGGCCGCCGCGTGCGAATCTGGTGGCA
CCTTCGCGCCTGTCTCGCTGCTTTCGATAAGTCTCTAGCCATTTAAAATTTTTGATGACCTGCTGCGACG
CTTTTTTTCTGGCAAGATAGTCTTGTAAATGCGGGCCAAGATCGATCTGCACACTGGTATTTCGGTTTTT
GGGGCCGCGGGCGGCGACGGGGCCCGTGCGTCCCAGCGCACATGTTCGGCGAGGCGGGGCCTGCGAGCGC
GGCCACCGAGAATCGGACGGGGGTAGTCTCAAGCTGGCCGGCCTGCTCTGGTGCCTGGCCTCGCGCCGCC
GTGTATCGCCCCGCCCTGGGCGGCAAGGCTGGCCCGGTCGGCACCAGTTGCGTGAGCGGAAAGATGGCCG
CTTCCCGGCCCTGCTGCAGGGAGCTCAAAATGGAGGACGCGGCGCTCGGGAGAGCGGGCGGGTGAGTCAC
CCACACAAAGGAAAAGGGCCTTTCCGTCCTCAGCCGTCGCTTCATGTGACTCCACGGAGTACCGGGCGCC
GTCCAGGCACCTCGATTAGTTCTCGATCGAGCTTTTGGAGTACGTCGTCTTTAGGTTGGGGGGAGGGGTT
TTATGCGATGGAGTTTCCCCACACTGAGTGGGTGGAGACTGAAGTTAGGCCAGCTTGGCACTTGATGTAA
TTCTCCTTGGAATTTGCCCTTTTTGAGTTTGGATCTTGGTTCATTCTCAAGCCTCAGACAGTGGTTCAAA
GTTTTTTTCTTCCATTTCAGGTGTCGTGAGGAATTAGCTTGACCAAGCTTGGTACCGAGCTCGGATCCAC
TAGTAACGGCCGCCAGTGTGCTGGAATTATCACAAGTTTGTACAAAAAAGCAGGCTTTAAAGGAACCAAT
TCAGTCGACTGGATCCGGTACCGAATTCACCATGTCTAGACTGGACAAGAGCAAAGTCATAAACTCTGCT
CTGGAATTACTCAATGGAGTCGGTATCGAAGGCCTGACGACAAGGAAACTCGCTCAAAAGCTGGGAGTTG
AGCAGCCTACCCTGTACTGGCACGTGAAGAACAAGCGGGCCCTGCTCGATGCCCTGCCAATCGAGATGCT
GGACAGGCATCATACCCACTCCTGCCCCCTGGAAGGCGAGTCATGGCAAGACTTTCTGCGGAACAACGCC
AAGTCATACCGCTGTGCTCTCCTCTCACATCGCGACGGGGCTAAAGTGCATCTCGGCACCCGCCCAACAG
AGAAACAGTACGAAACCCTGGAAAATCAGCTCGCGTTCCTGTGTCAGCAAGGCTTCTCCCTGGAGAACGC
ACTGTACGCTCTGTCCGCCGTGGGCCACTTTACACTGGGCTGCGTATTGGAGGAACAGGAGCATCAAGTA
GCAAAAGAGGAAAGAGAGACACCTACCACCGATTCTATGCCCCCACTTCTGAAACAAGCAATTGAGCTGT
TCGACCGGCAGGGAGCCGAACCTGCCTTCCTTTTCGGCCTGGAACTAATCATATGTGGCCTGGAGAAACA
GCTAAAGTGCGAAAGCGGCGGGCCGACCGACGCCCTTGACGATTTTGACTTAGACATGCTCCCAGCCGAT
GCCCTTGACGACTTTGACCTTGATATGCTGCCTGCTGACGCTCTTGACGATTTTGACCTTGACATGCTCC
CCAGGGCCACGAAGCAAGCAGGAGATGTTGAAGAAAACCCCGGGCCTATGGGCACCGAGTACAAGCCCAC
GGTGCGCCTCGCCACCCGCGACGACGTCCCCCGGGCCGTACGCACCCTCGCCGCCGCGTTCGCCGACTAC
CCCGCCACGCGCCACACCGTCGACCCGGACCGCCACATCGAGCGGGTCACCGAGCTGCAAGAACTATTCC
TCACGCGCGTCGGGCTCGACATCGGCAAGGTGTGGGTCGCGGACGACGGCGCCGCGGTGGCGGTCTGGAC
CACGCCGGAGAGCGTCGAAGCGGGGGCGGTGTTCGCCGAGATCGGCCCGCGCATGGCCGAGTTGAGCGGT
TCCCGGCTGGCCGCGCAGCAACAGATGGAAGGCCTCCTGGCGCCGCACCGGCCCAAGGAGCCCGCGTGGT
TCCTGGCCACCGTCGGCGTCTCGCCCGACCACCAGGGCAAGGGTCTGGGCAGCGCCGTCGTGCTCCCCGG
AGTGGAGGCGGCCGAGCGCGCCGGGGTGCCCGCCTTCCTGGAGACCTCCGCGCCCCGCAACCTCCCCTTC
TACGAGCGGCTCGGCTTCACCGTCACCGCCGACGTCGAGGTGCCCGAAGGACCGCGCACCTGGTGCATGA
CCCGCAAGCCCGGTGCCTGAGCTAGCCTAGTGCCATTTGTTCAGTGGTTCGTAGGGCTTTCCCCCACTGT
TTGGCTTTCAGTTATATGGATGATGTGGTATTGGGGGCCAAGTCTGTACAGCATCTTGAGTCCCTTTTTA
CCGCTGTTACCAATTTTCTTTTGTCTTTGGGTATACATTTAAACCCTAACAAAACAAAGAGATGGGGTTA
CTCTCTAAATTTTATGGGTTATGTCATTGGATGTTATGGGTCCTTGCCACAAGAACACATCATACAAAAA
ATCAAAGAATGTTTTAGAAAACTTCCTATTAACAGGCCTATTGATTGGAAAGTATGTCAACGAATTGTGG
GTCTTTTGGGTTTTGCTGCCCCTTTTACACAATGTGGTTATCCTGCGTTGATGCCTTTGTATGCATGTAT
TCAATCTAAGCAGGCTTTCACTTTCTCGCCAACTTACAAGGCCTTTCTGTGTAAACAATACCTGAACCTT
TACCCCGTTGCCCGGCAACGGCCAGGTCTGTGCCAAGTGTTTGCTGACGCAACCCCCACTGGCTGGGGCT
TGGTCATGGGCCATCAGCGCATGCGTGGAACCTTTTCGGCTCCTCTGCCGATCCATACTGCGGAACTCCT
AGCCGCTTGTTTTGCTCGCAGCAGGTCTGGAGCAAACATTATCGGGACTGATAACTCTGTTGTCCTATCC
CGCAAATATACATCGTTTCCATGGCTGCTAGGCTGTGCTGCCAACTGGATCCTGCGCGGGACGTCCTTTG
TTTACGTCCCGTCGGCGCTGAATCCTGCGGACGACCCTTCTCGGGGTCGCTTGGGACTCTCTCGTCCCCT
TCTCCGTCTGCCGTTCCGACCGACCACGGGGCGCACCTCTCTTTACGCGGACTCCCCGTCTGTGCCTTCT
CATCTGCCGGACCGTGTGCACTTCGCTTCACCTCTGCACGTCGCATGGAGACCACCGTGAACGCCCACCA
AATATTGCCCAAGGTCTTACATAAGAGGACTCTTGGACTCTCAGCAATGTCAACGACCGACCTTGAGGCA
TACTTCAAAGACTGTTTGTTTAAAGACTGGGAGGAGTTGGGGGAGGAGATTAGGTTAAAGGTCTTTGTAC
TAGGAGGCTGTAGGCATAAATTGGTCTGCGCACCAGCACCATGGCGCAATCACTAGAGCGGGGTACCTTT
AAGACCAATGACTTACAAGGCAGCTGTAGATCTTAGCCACTTTTTAAAAGAAAAGGGGGGACTGGAAGGG
CTAATTCACTCCCAACGAAGACAAGATCTGCTTTTTGCTTGTACTGGGTCTCTCTGGTTAGACCAGATCT
GAGCCTGGGAGCTCTCTGGCTAACTAGGGAACCCACTGCTTAAGCCTCAATAAAGCTTGCCTTGAGTGCT
TCAAGTAGTGTGTGCCCGTCTGTTGTGTGACTCTGGTAACTAGAGATCCCTCAGACCCTTTTAGTCAGTG
TGGAAAATCTCTAGCAGTAGTAGTTCATGTCATCTTATTATTCAGTATTTATAACTTGCAAAGAAATGAA
TATCAGAGAGTGAGAGGAACTTGTTTATTGCAGCTTATAATGGTTACAAATAAAGCAATAGCATCACAAA
TTTCACAAATAAAGCATTTTTTTCACTGCATTCTAGTTGTGGTTTGTCCAAACTCATCAATGTATCTTAT
CATGTCTGGCTCTAGCTATCCCGCCCCTAACTCCGCCCATCCCGCCCCTAACTCCGCCCAGTTCCGCCCA
TTCTCCGCCCCATGGCTGACTAATTTTTTTTATTTATGCAGAGGCCGAGGCCGGATCCCTTGAGTGGCTT
TCATCCTGGAGCAGACTTTGCAGTCTGTGGACTGCAACACAACATTGCCTTTATGTGTAACTCTTGGCTG
AAGCTCTTACACCAATGCTGGGGGACATGTACCTCCCAGGGGCCCAGGAAGACTACGGGAGGCTACACCA
ACGTCAATCAGAGGGGCCTGTGTAGCTACCGATAAGCGGACCCTCAAGAGGGCATTAGCAATAGTGTTTA
TAAGGCCCCCTTGTTAATTCTTGAAGACGAAAGGGCCTCGTGATACGCCTATTTTTATAGGTTAATGTCA
TGATAATAATGGTTTCTTAGACGTCAGGTGGCACTTTTCGGGGAAATGTGCGCGGAACCCCTATTTGTTT
ATTTTTCTAAATACATTCAAATATGTATCCGCTCATGAGACAATAACCCTGATAAATGCTTCAATAATAT
TGAAAAAGGAAGAGTATGAGTATTCAACATTTCCGTGTCGCCCTTATTCCCTTTTTTGCGGCATTTTGCC
TTCCTGTTTTTGCTCACCCAGAAACGCTGGTGAAAGTAAAAGATGCTGAAGATCAGTTGGGTGCACGAGT
GGGTTACATCGAACTGGATCTCAACAGCGGTAAGATCCTTGAGAGTTTTCGCCCCGAAGAACGTTTTCCA
ATGATGAGCACTTTTAAAGTTCTGCTATGTGGCGCGGTATTATCCCGTGTTGACGCCGGGCAAGAGCAAC
TCGGTCGCCGCATACACTATTCTCAGAATGACTTGGTTGAGTACTCACCAGTCACAGAAAAGCATCTTAC
GGATGGCATGACAGTAAGAGAATTATGCAGTGCTGCCATAACCATGAGTGATAACACTGCGGCCAACTTA
CTTCTGACAACGATCGGAGGACCGAAGGAGCTAACCGCTTTTTTGCACAACATGGGGGATCATGTAACTC
GCCTTGATCGTTGGGAACCGGAGCTGAATGAAGCCATACCAAACGACGAGCGTGACACCACGATGCCTGC
AGCAATGGCAACAACGTTGCGCAAACTATTAACTGGCGAACTACTTACTCTAGCTTCCCGGCAACAATTA
ATAGACTGGATGGAGGCGGATAAAGTTGCAGGACCACTTCTGCGCTCGGCCCTTCCGGCTGGCTGGTTTA
TTGCTGATAAATCTGGAGCCGGTGAGCGTGGGTCTCGCGGTATCATTGCAGCACTGGGGCCAGATGGTAA
GCCCTCCCGTATCGTAGTTATCTACACGACGGGGAGTCAGGCAACTATGGATGAACGAAATAGACAGATC
GCTGAGATAGGTGCCTCACTGATTAAGCATTGGTAACTGTCAGACCAAGTTTACTCATATATACTTTAGA
TTGATTTAAAACTTCATTTTTAATTTAAAAGGATCTAGGTGAAGATCCTTTTTGATAATCTCATGACCAA
AATCCCTTAACGTGAGTTTTCGTTCCACTGAGCGTCAGACCCCGTAGAAAAGATCAAAGGATCTTCTTGA
GATCCTTTTTTTCTGCGCGTAATCTGCTGCTTGCAAACAAAAAAACCACCGCTACCAGCGGTGGTTTGTT
TGCCGGATCAAGAGCTACCAACTCTTTTTCCGAAGGTAACTGGCTTCAGCAGAGCGCAGATACCAAATAC
TGTCCTTCTAGTGTAGCCGTAGTTAGGCCACCACTTCAAGAACTCTGTAGCACCGCCTACATACCTCGCT
CTGCTAATCCTGTTACCAGTGGCTGCTGCCAGTGGCGATAAGTCGTGTCTTACCGGGTTGGACTCAAGAC
GATAGTTACCGGATAAGGCGCAGCGGTCGGGCTGAACGGGGGGTTCGTGCACACAGCCCAGCTTGGAGCG
AACGACCTACACCGAACTGAGATACCTACAGCGTGAGCTATGAGAAAGCGCCACGCTTCCCGAAGGGAGA
AAGGCGGACAGGTATCCGGTAAGCGGCAGGGTCGGAACAGGAGAGCGCACGAGGGAGCTTCCAGGGGGAA
ACGCCTGGTATCTTTATAGTCCTGTCGGGTTTCGCCACCTCTGACTTGAGCGTCGATTTTTGTGATGCTC
GTCAGGGGGGCGGAGCCTATGGAAAAACGCCAGCAACGCGGCCTTTTTACGGTTCCTGGCCTTTTGCTGG
CCTTGAAGCTGTCCCTGATGGTCGTCATCTACCTGCCTGGACAGCATGGCCTGCAACGCGGGCATCCCGA
TGCCGCCGGAAGCGAGAAGAATCATAATGGGGAAGGCCATCCAGCCTCGCGTCG
